Addgene plasmid #225439: pLXB3o1 HygR-MAR10-gemiGFP-MAR10 (GB4684)
Purpose: Module for stable transformation of Geminino 1.0-eGFP flanked by two MAR10 insulators and next to a Hygromycin resistance cassette.
Depositing lab: Diego Orzaez. Depositing organization: Instituto de Biologia Molecular y Celular de Plantas. Publication: CuBe: a geminivirus-based copper-regulated expression system suitable for post-harvest activation. Garcia-Perez E, Vazquez-Vilar M, Lozano-Duran R, Orzaez D. Plant Biotechnol J. 2025 Jan;23(1):141-155. doi: 10.1111/pbi.14485. Epub 2024 Oct 22. PubMed 39435699.
Backbone
  Vector backbone: pLX-B3_omega1
  Backbone manufacturer: self-made
  Vector type: Synthetic Biology
Growth in bacteria
  Bacterial resistance: Spectinomycin, 50 μg/mL
  Growth temperature: 37°C
  Growth strain: DH5alpha
  Copy number: Low Copy
Gene/Insert
  Gene/Insert name: HygR-MAR10-gemiGFP-MAR10
  Species: Synthetic
  Insert size (bp): 4827
  Mutation: BsaI and BsmBI sites removed
  Cloning method: Restriction Enzyme; 5′ cloning site BsmBI (destroyed during cloning); 3′ cloning site BsmBI (destroyed during cloning)
Terms and licenses: Academic/Nonprofit Terms; Industry Terms: Not Available to Industry
Depositor comments: Compatible with GoldenBraid; insert can be released with BsaI. Please visit https://doi.org/10.1101/2024.04.30.591823 for bioRxiv preprint.
How to cite: pLXB3o1 HygR-MAR10-gemiGFP-MAR10 (GB4684) was a gift from Diego Orzaez (Addgene plasmid # 225439 ; http://n2t.net/addgene:225439 ; RRID:Addgene_225439)
