[The description below was written by a language model from this plasmid's Addgene catalogue record and pLannotate feature annotations shown in this document.]
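Description:
pLXB3o1 HygR-MAR10-gemiGFP-MAR10 (GB4684) is a GoldenBraid-compatible synthetic biology module built in the self-made pLX-B3_omega1 backbone, a low-copy T-DNA binary vector intended for stable plant transformation. The backbone replicates through the broad-host-range pBBR1 origin together with its Rep protein, which allows maintenance in both E. coli and other Gram-negative hosts, and it is selected in bacteria with spectinomycin via the aadA (SmR) gene. Two left-border T-DNA repeats are annotated. No right border appears in the feature table, which probably reflects a gap in automated annotation. The synthetic insert of about 4.8 kb was assembled through BsmBI sites that were destroyed during cloning. Internal BsaI and BsmBI sites were removed, so the whole module can be released with BsaI for further assembly.

The payload has two parts. A plant selection cassette places the hph hygromycin phosphotransferase gene between the nopaline synthase promoter and terminator. Next to it sits the Geminino 1.0-eGFP unit, which the record describes as flanked by two MAR10 insulators, although these are not picked up in the annotation. Two identical short fragments matching Bean yellow dwarf virus sequence bracket this region, consistent with duplicated geminiviral elements that delimit a replicon. Within them, EGFP and a CaMV poly(A) signal lie upstream of the CaMV 35S promoter and a TMV Ω leader fragment. This split order suggests that promoter and reporter would only be joined once the replicon is excised and circularised, though the record does not say so explicitly. No viral Rep gene is annotated. The associated publication describes a copper-regulated geminivirus-based expression system, for which this construct provides an integrated GFP reporter replicon.
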