Features (pLannotate 1.2.2; 18 found; start..end, strand, type, name):
     21..108     -  promoter       AmpR promoter (fragment): bla
    229..481     -  terminator     NOS terminator: nopaline synthase terminator and poly(A) signal
    508..1530    -  CDS            hph: KHYB_ECOLX - Experimental evidence at protein level: Swiss-Prot protein existence level 1. The aminoglycoside phosphotransferases achieve inactivation of their antibiotic substrates by phosphorylation. Only phosphorylates hygromycin and closely related compounds such as demethyl analogs and destomycin. From Escherichia coli.
   1565..1744    -  promoter       NOS promoter: nopaline synthase promoter
   2798..2857    +  CDS            MP_BEYDV (fragment): Protein inferred from homology: Swiss-Prot protein existence level 3. Involved in the viral transport within, and between cells. From Bean yellow dwarf virus (BeYDV).
   2924..3640    +  CDS            EGFP: EGFP is a basic (constitutively fluorescent) green fluorescent protein published in 1996, derived from Aequorea victoria. It is reported to be a rapidly-maturing weak dimer with moderate acid sensitivity.
   3718..3877    +  polyA_signal   CaMV poly(A) signal (fragment): cauliflower mosaic virus polyadenylation signal
   4657..5001    +  promoter       CaMV 35S promoter: strong constitutive promoter from cauliflower mosaic virus
   4954..5000    +  promoter       minimal CaMV 35S promoter: minimal 35S promoter from cauliflower mosaic virus
   5033..5058    +  misc_feature   TMV Ω (fragment): translational enhancer from the tobacco mosaic virus 5'-leader sequence (Gallie et al., 1988)
   5158..5177    -  misc_feature   MCS (fragment): pUC18/19 multiple cloning site
   5484..5543    +  CDS            MP_BEYDV (fragment): Protein inferred from homology: Swiss-Prot protein existence level 3. Involved in the viral transport within, and between cells. From Bean yellow dwarf virus (BeYDV).
   6588..7379    -  CDS            SmR: aminoglycoside adenylyltransferase (Murphy, 1985); aadA; confers resistance to spectinomycin and streptomycin
   7386..7442    -  CDS            GmR (fragment): gentamycin acetyltransferase; aacC1; confers resistance to gentamycin
   7601..8263    -  CDS            pBBR1 Rep: replication protein for the broad-host-range plasmid pBBR1 from Bordetella bronchiseptica
   8264..9035    -  rep_origin     pBBR1 oriV: replication origin of the broad-host-range plasmid pBBR1 from Bordetella bronchiseptica; requires the pBBR1 Rep protein for replication
   9255..9279    +  misc_feature   LB T-DNA repeat: left border repeat from octopine Ach5 T-DNA
   9306..9330    +  misc_feature   LB T-DNA repeat: left border repeat from nopaline C58 T-DNA
>Addgene plasmid #225439 | pLXB3o1 HygR-MAR10-gemiGFP-MAR10 (GB4684) | addgene full sequence | sequence record 447723 | Addgene NGS Result
GGAGAGCGCGAGTCGGTCCCATTATTGAAGCATTTATCAGGGTTATTGTCTCATGAGCGGATACATATTT
GAATGTATTTAGAAAAATAAACAAATAGGGGTTCCGCGCACATTTCCCCGAAAAGTGCCACCTGACGTCT
AAGAAACCATTATTATCATGACATTAACCTATAAAAATAGGCGTATCACGAGGCCCTTTCGTCTTCAAGA
ATTAGCTTGGCAATTCCCGATCTAGTAACATAGATGACACCGCGCGCGATAATTTATCCTAGTTTGCGCG
CTATATTTTGTTTTCTATCGCGTATTAAATGTATAATTGCGGGACTCTAATCATAAAAACCCATCTCATA
AATAACGTCATGCATTACATGTTAATTATTACATGCTTAACGTAATTCAACAGAAATTATATGATAATCG
TCGCAAGACCGGCAACAGGATTCAATCTTAAGAAACTTTATTGCCAAATGTTTGAACGATCGGGATCGAA
GATCCATTCCAAGCTCATTCCTTTGCCCTCGGACGAGTGCTGGGGCGTCGGTTTCCACTATCGGCGAGTA
CTTCTACACAGCCATCGGTCCAGACGGCCGCGCTTCTGCGGGCGATTTGTGTACGCCCGACAGTCCCGGC
TCCGGATCGGACGATTGCGTCGCATCGACCCTGCGCCCAAGCTGCATCATCGAAATTGCCGTCAACCAAG
CTCTGATAGAGTTGGTCAAGACCAATGCGGAGCATATACGCCCGGAGTCGTGGCGATCCTGCAAGCTCCG
GATGCCTCCGCTCGAAGTAGCGCGTCTGCTGCTCCATACAAGCCAACCACGGCCTCCAGAAGAAGATGTT
GGCGACCTCGTATTGGGAATCCCCGAACATTGCCTCGCTCCAGTCAATGACCGCTGTTATGCGGCCATTG
TCCGTCAGGACATTGTTGGAGCCGAAATCCGCGTGCACGAGGTGCCGGACTTCGGGGCAGTCCTCGGCCC
AAAGCATCAGCTCATCGAGAGCCTGCGCGACGGACGCACTGACGGTGTCGTCCATCACAGTTTGCCAGTG
ATACACATGGGGATCAGCAATCGCGCATATGAAATCACGCCATGTAGTGTATTGACCGATTCCTTGCGGT
CCGAATGGGCCGAACCCGCTCGTCTGGCTAAGATCGGCCGCAGCGATCGCATCCATGGCCTCCGCGACCG
GCTGCAGAACAGCGGGCAGTTCGGTTTCAGGCAGGTCTTGCAACGTGACACCCTGTGCACGGCGGGAGAT
GCAATAGGTCAGGCTCTCGCTGAATTCCCCAATGTCAAGCACTTCCGGAATCGGGAGCGCGGCCGATGCA
AAGTGCCGATAAACATAACGATCTTTGTAGAAACCATCGGCGCAGCTATTTACCCGCAGGACATATCCAC
GCCCTCCTACATCGAAGCTGAAAGCACGAGATTCTTCGCCCTCCGAGAGCTGCATCAGGTCGGACACGCT
GTCGAACTTTTCGATCAGAAACTTCTCGACAGACGTCGCGGTGAGTTCAGGCTTTTTCATTGCCTCGATC
GAGTTGAGAGTGAATATGAGACTCTAATTGGATACCGAGGGGAATTTATGGAACGTCAGTGGAGCATTTT
TGACAAGAAATATTTGCTAGCTGATAGTGACCTTAGGCGACTTTTGAACGCGCAATAATGGTTTCTGACG
TATGTGCTTAGCTCATTAAACTCCAGAAACCCGCGGCTCAGTGGCTCCTTCAACGTTGCGGTTCTGTCAG
TTCCAAACGTAAAACGGCTTGTCCCGCGTCATCGGCGGGGGTCATACCGTGACTCCCTTAATTCTCATGT
ATCTCCGTCAGGAGTGGCTATTGTTGTTATCATCAAAATCTATATTGATACTATTATACTCGATATGTTA
TAGACTTTATTAAAAAAAACTTTGTTTGTTTGCAGAAAGTGGATTTTTAATCAAATTTAATTGTGATGAT
TACAATGTCAATTGGTTATGCAAGATATTAATTAATATGTTTAAGATTTTTCACTTTTAATAAGTAAAAT
AAAATACGTCAAAAAAATTTCCTAAAGATAATGCCAAAAAGGTTAAATTATAGAAATTAAACTAAAATAT
ATTAAAAGTTGACTTAAAAATGCAATGTTGACCACCGACCTAGGGGAAAACAAATTTACCGTATCTGGGA
TAGAATCTCTTCTGTATCATCTCAGATAAAGATTACTACATAAACACACTTTACAGTTTTACGACGCCCA
AAATTCAATTCCCGGAGATTAAAAACCCTAAAACAAACACTGGCGATTCGATTTTCCCTCCCAATTCAAA
TCATCTCTTAATCTTCTTCTTCTCACTATCCTCTCAAATTCGCCGCCGATCTTCCATCAATTTTGATTTC
TCGCACCGAAATTTCGACTTTTCATCTCCTATCGACGAAACCCTAATTTTTCACACTCCAGAAATCGAAC
TTTGACGACGATGTTAATGGCTAAACCCCGCTGTCAGGAGTAGCAGAAGGCATGTTGTTGTGACTCCGAG
GGGTTGCCTCAAACTCTATCTTATAACCGGCGTGGAGGCATGGAGGCAGGGGTATTTTGGTCATTTTAAT
AGATAGTGGAAAATGACGTGGAATTTACTTAAAGACGAAGTCTTTGCGACAAGGGGGGGCCCACGCCGAA
TTTAATATTACCGGCGTGGCCCCCCCTTATCGCGAGTGCTTTAGCACGAGCGGTCCAGATTTAAAGTAGA
AAATTTCCCGCCCACTAGGGTTAAAGGTGTTCACACTATAAAAGCATATACGATGTGATGGTATTTGATG
GAGCGTATATTGTATCAGGTATTTCCGTTGGATACGAATTATTCGTACGACCCTCCTAATTAACCTGACT
CAAAATCTACCCTCATAATTGTTGTTTGATATTGGTCTTGTATTTTGCAGGTAATGGTGAGCAAGGGCGA
GGAGCTGTTCACCGGGGTGGTGCCCATCCTGGTCGAGCTGGACGGCGACGTAAACGGCCACAAGTTCAGC
GTGTCCGGCGAGGGCGAGGGCGATGCCACCTACGGCAAGCTGACCCTGAAGTTCATCTGCACCACCGGCA
AGCTGCCCGTGCCCTGGCCCACCCTCGTGACCACCCTGACCTACGGCGTGCAGTGCTTCAGCCGCTACCC
CGACCACATGAAGCAGCACGACTTCTTCAAGTCCGCCATGCCCGAAGGCTACGTCCAGGAGCGCACCATC
TTCTTCAAGGACGACGGCAACTACAAGACCCGCGCCGAGGTGAAGTTCGAGGGCGACACCCTGGTGAACC
GCATCGAGCTGAAGGGCATCGACTTCAAGGAGGACGGCAACATCCTGGGGCACAAGCTGGAGTACAACTA
CAACAGCCACAACGTCTATATCATGGCCGACAAGCAGAAGAACGGCATCAAGGTGAACTTCAAGATCCGC
CACAACATCGAGGACGGCAGCGTGCAGCTCGCCGACCACTACCAGCAGAACACCCCCATCGGCGACGGCC
CCGTGCTGCTGCCCGACAACCACTACCTGAGCACCCAGTCCGCCCTGAGCAAAGACCCCAACGAGAAGCG
CGATCACATGGTCCTGCTGGAGTTCGTGACCGCCGCCGGGATCACTCTCGGCATGGACGAGCTGTACAAG
GACGAGCTGTAAGCTTCGGCCATGCTAGAGTCCGCAAAAATCACCAGTCTCTCTCTACAAATCTATCTCT
CTCTATTTTTCTCCAGAATAATGTGTGAGTAGTTCCCAGATAAGGGAATTAGGGTTCTTATAGGGTTTCG
CTCATGTGTTGAGCATATAAGAAACCCTTAGTATGTATTTGTATTTGTAAAATACTTCTATCAATAAAAT
TTCTAATTCCTAAAACCAAAATCCAGTGACCTATAAAATGATTATTTTATGAATATATTTCATTGTGCAA
GTAGATAGAAATTACATATGTTACATAACACACGAAATAAACAAAAAAAGACAATCCAAAAACAAACACC
CCAAAAAAAATAATCACTTTAGATAAACTCGTATGAGGAGAGGCACGTTCAGGTAACTAGAGCCAAGCTG
ATCTCCTTTGCCCCGGAGATCACCATGGACGACTTTCTCTATCTCTACGATCTAGGAAGAAAGTTCGACG
GAGAAGGTGACGATACCATGTTCACCACCGATAATGAGAAGATTAGCCTCTTCAATTTCAGAAAGAATGC
TGACCCACAGATGGTTAGAGAGGCCTACGCGGCAGGTCTGATCAAGACGATCTACCCGAGTAATAATCTC
CAGGAGATCAAATACCTTCCCAAGAAGGTTAAAGATGCAGTCAAAAGATTCAGGACTAACTGCATCAAGA
ACACAGAGAAAGATATATTTCTCAAGATCAGAAGTACTATTCCAGTATGGACGATTCAAGGCTTGCTTCA
TAAACCAAGGCAAGTAATAGAGATTGGAGTCTCTAAGAAAGTAGTTCCTACTGAATCAAAGGCCATGGAG
TCAAAAATTCAGATCGAGGATCTAACAGAACTCGCCGTGAAGACTGGCGAACAGTTCATACAGAGTCTTT
TACGACTCAATGACAAGAAGAAAATCTTCGTCAACATGGTGGAGCACGACACTCTCGTCTACTCCAAGAA
TATCAAAGATACAGTCTCAGAAGACCAAAGGGCTATTGAGACTTTTCAACAAAGGGTAATATCGGGAAAC
CTCCTCGGATTCCATTGCCCAGCTATCTGTCACTTCATCAAAAGGACAGTAGAAAAGGAAGGTGGCACCT
ACAAATGCCATCATTGCGATAAAGGAAAGGCTATCGTTCAAGATGCCCCTGCCGACAGTGGTCCCAAAGA
TGGACCCCCACCCACGAGGAGCATCGTGGAAAAAGAAGACGTTCCAACCACGTCTTCAAAGCAAGTGGAT
TGATGTGATATCTCCACTGACGTAAGGGATGACGCACAATCCCACTATCCTTCGCAAGACCCTTCCTCTA
TATAAGGAAGTTCATTTCATTTGGAGAGGACTCCGGTATTTTTACAACAATTACCACAACAAAACAAACA
ACAAACAACATTACAATTTACTATTCTAGTCGAAGAAAGGTAAGCCATCTTCCTGCTTATTTTTATAATG
AACATAGAAATAGGAAGTTGTGCAGAGAAACGCTGTCAGGAGGTGCCAAGCTTGCATGCCTGCAGGTAGC
AGAAGGCATGTTGTTGTGACTCCGAGGGGTTGCCTCAAACTCTATCTTATAACCGGCGTGGAGGCATGGA
GGCAGGGGTATTTTGGTCATTTTAATAGATAGTGGAAAATGACGTGGAATTTACTTAAAGACGAAGTCTT
TGCGACAAGGGGGGGCCCACGCCGAATTTAATATTACCGGCGTGGCCCCCCCTTATCGCGAGTGCTTTAG
CACGAGCGGTCCAGATTTAAAGTAGAAAATTTCCCGCCCACTAGGGTTAAAGGTGTTCACACTATAAAAG
CATATACGATGTGATGGTATTTGATGGAGCGTATATTGTATCAGGTATTTCCGTTGGATACGAATTATTC
GTACGACCCTCCGCTGTCAGGAGTGGCTATTGTTGTTATCATCAAAATCTATATTGATACTATTATACTC
GATATGTTATAGACTTTATTAAAAAAAACTTTGTTTGTTTGCAGAAAGTGGATTTTTAATCAAATTTAAT
TGTGATGATTACAATGTCAATTGGTTATGCAAGATATTAATTAATATGTTTAAGATTTTTCACTTTTAAT
AAGTAAAATAAAATACGTCAAAAAAATTTCCTAAAGATAATGCCAAAAAGGTTAAATTATAGAAATTAAA
CTAAAATATATTAAAAGTTGACTTAAAAATGCAATGTTGACCACCGACCTAGGGGAAAACAAATTTACCG
TATCTGGGATAGAATCTCTTCTGTATCATCTCAGATAAAGATTACTACATAAACACACTTTACAGTTTTA
CGACGCCCAAAATTCAATTCCCGGAGATTAAAAACCCTAAAACAAACACTGGCGATTCGATTTTCCCTCC
CAATTCAAATCATCTCTTAATCTTCTTCTTCTCACTATCCTCTCAAATTCGCCGCCGATCTTCCATCAAT
TTTGATTTCTCGCACCGAAATTTCGACTTTTCATCTCCTATCGACGAAACCCTAATTTTTCACACTCCAG
AAATCGAACTTTGACGACGATGTTAATGGCTAAACCCCGCTGTCAGGAGTCTCAATGGTAACTTTACTCT
TTATTTAACCATACATTTTTTTTTATTTTTTTCACTTTGTTCTTCATCCACTATTGTTCTTTGTTCATCT
TGAACAAAAGCTCCCTCCTTCTTTGTTCTTCATCCACCATTGTTCTTCATCAATCATTTCGCTGTCAGGA
GACCGGACAAGGATGCGAGCTAGCCTGCAGGAATTGTTGATTTTGTGATGACTGATGGCAGGATATATGC
GGTTGTAATTCATTTTTATTGTCTAAATTTCTGTATTTGTTTGTTTGTTCGGTTGTAAATTTTTTTGGAA
GAACAAGAAAAGAAAAAACACCCGTTAGGGTGTTTTTAGTTAGTGTGGCGCGCCGACTTGCGACATGCGG
TCCTTTGTTATTTGCCGACTACCTTGGTGATCTCGCCTTTCACGTAGTGGACAAATTCTTCCAACTGATC
TGCGCGCGAGGCCAAGCGATCTTCTTCTTGTCCAAGATAAGCCTGTCTAGCTTCAAGTATGACGGGCTGA
TACTGGGCCGGCAGGCGCTCCATTGCCCAGTCGGCAGCGACATCCTTCGGCGCGATTTTGCCGGTTACTG
CGCTGTACCAAATGCGGGACAACGTAAGCACTACATTTCGCTCATCGCCAGCCCAGTCGGGCGGCGAGTT
CCATAGCGTTAAGGTTTCATTTAGCGCCTCAAATAGATCCTGTTCAGGAACCGGATCAAAGAGTTCCTCC
GCCGCTGGACCTACCAAGGCAACGCTATGTTCTCTTGCTTTTGTCAGCAAGATAGCCAGATCAATGTCGA
TCGTGGCTGGCTCGAAGATACCTGCAAGAATGTCATTGCGCTGCCATTCTCCAAATTGCAGTTCGCGCTT
AGCTGGATAACGCCACGGAATGATGTCGTCGTGCACAACAATGGTGACTTCTACAGCGCGGAGAATCTCG
CTCTCTCCAGGGGAAGCCGAAGTTTCCAAAAGGTCGTTGATCAAAGCTCGCCGCGTTGTTTCATCAAGCC
TTACGGTCACCGTAACCAGCAAATCAATATCACTGTGTGGCTTCAGGCCGCCATCCACTGCGGAGCCGTA
CAAATGTACGGCCAGCAACGTCGGTTCGAGATGGCGCTCGATGACGCCAACTACCTCTGATAGTTGAGTC
GATACTTCGGCGATCACCGCTTCCCTCATGATGTTTAACTTTGTTTTAGGGCGACTGCCCTGCTGCGTAA
CATCGTTGCTGCTCCATAACATCAAACATCGACCCACGGCGTAACGCGCTTGCTGCTTGGATGCCCGAGG
CATAGACTGTACCCCAAAAAAACAGTCATAACAAGCCATGAAAACCGCCACTGCGCCGTTACCACCGCTG
CGTTCGGTCAAGGTTCGATCGGATTGGCGGTTATGCGGTTCTACCGGCGCGGCAGCGTTACCCGTGTCGG
CGGCTCCAACGGCTCGCCATCGTCCAGAAAACACGGCTCATCGGGCATCGGCAGGCGCTGCTGCCCGCGC
CGTTCCCATTCCTCCGTTTCGGTCAAGGCTGGCAGGTCTGGTTCCATGCCCGGAATGCCGGGCTGGCTGG
GCGGCTCCTCGCCGGGGCCGGTCGGTAGTTGCTGCTCGCCCGGATACAGGGTCGGGATGCGGCGCAGGTC
GCCATGCCCCAACAGCGATTCGTCCTGGTCGTCGTGATCAACCACCACGGCGGCACTGAACACCGACAGG
CGCAACTGGTCGCGGGGCTGGCCCCACGCCACGCGGTCATTGACCACGTAGGCCGACACGGTGCCGGGGC
CGTTGAGCTTCACGACGGAGATCCAGCGCTCGGCCACCAAGTCCTTGACTGCGTATTGGACCGTCCGCAA
AGAACGTCCGATGAGCTTGGAAAGTGTCTTCTGGCTGACCACCACGGCGTTCTGGTGGCCCATCTGCGCC
ACGAGGTGATGCAGCAGCATTGCCGCCGTGGGTTTCCTCGCAATAAGCCCGGCCCACGCCTCATGCGCTT
TGCGTTCCGTTTGCACCCAGTGACCGGGCTTGTTCTTGGCTTGAATGCCGATTTCTCTGGACTGCGTGGC
CATGCTTATCTCCATGCGGTAGGGGTGCCGCACGGTTGCGGCACCATGCGCAATCAGCTGCAACTTTTCG
GCAGCGCGACAACAATTATGCGTTGCGTAAAAGTGGCAGTCAATTACAGATTTTCTTTAACCTACGCAAT
GAGCTATTGCGGGGGGTGCCGCAATGAGCTGTTGCGTACCCCCCTTTTTTAAGTTGTTGATTTTTAAGTC
TTTCGCATTTCGCCCTATATCTAGTTCTTTGGTGCCCAAAGAAGGGCACCCCTGCGGGGTTCCCCCACGC
CTTCGGCGCGGCTCCCCCTCCGGCAAAAAGTGGCCCCTCCGGGGCTTGTTGATCGACTGCGCGGCCTTCG
GCCTTGCCCAAGGTGGCGCTGCCCCCTTGGAACCCCCGCACTCGCCGCCGTGAGGCTCGGGGGGCAGGCG
GGCGGGCTTCGCCCTTCGACTGCCCCCACTCGCATAGGCTTGGGTCGTTCCAGGCGCGTCAAGGCCAAGC
CGCTGCGCGGTCGCTGCGCGAGCCTTGACCCGCCTTCCACTTGGTGTCCAACCGGCAAGCGAAGCGCGCA
GGCCGCAGGCCGGAGGCTTTTCCCCAGAGAAAATTAAAAAAATTGATGGGGCAAGGCCGCAGGCCGCGCA
GTTGGAGCCGGTGGGTATGTGGTCGAAGGCTGGGTAGCCGGTGGGCAATCCCTGTGGTCAAGCTCGTGGG
CAGGCGCAGCCTGTCCATCAGCTTGTCCAGCAGGGTTGTCCACGGGCCGAGCGAAGCGAGCCAGCCGGTG
GCCGCTCGCGGCCATCGTCCACATATCCACGGGCTGGCAAGGGAGCGCAGCGACCGCGCAGGGCGAAGCC
CGGAGAGCAAGCCCGTAGGGGGCCATCATCAGTTCGGTGGTCTTCCGACGAACAATAAGGCCGCAAATCG
CGGCCTTTTTTATTGATAACAAAACCGGCTCAGTTCTGCGTAGAAACCAACATGCAAGCTCCACCGGGTG
CAAAGCGGCAGCGGCGGCAGGATATATTCAATTGTAAATGGCTTCATGTCCGGGAAATCTACTGGTGGCA
GGATATATTGTGGTGTAAACAATGGAGAAAAAGATTAATTAAGTACTAGTAGCCTGGTCGAAACGGTCTC
A
